>Addgene plasmid #244584 | CL20_mEGFP_FOidr_032 | addgene full sequence | sequence record 490713 | Addgene NGS Result
AAAAAAAATCTAACCTCAAGTCAAGGCTTTTCTATGGAATAAGGAATGGACAGCAGGGGGCTGTTTCATA
TACTGATGACCTCTTTATAGCCAACCTTTGTTCATGGCAGCCAGCATATGGGCATATGTTGCCAAACTCT
AAACCAAATACTCATTCTGATGTTTTAAATGATTTGCCCTCCCATATGTCCTTCCGAGTGAGAGACACAA
AAAATTCCAACACACTATTGCAATGAAAATAAATTTCCTTTATTAGCCAGAAGTCAGATGCTCAAGGGGC
TTCATGATGTCCCCATAATTTTTGGCAGAGGGAAAAAGATCTGCTAGCTCGAGCAGCTGAAGCTTTATTG
AGGCTTAAGCAGTGGGTTCCCTAGTTAGCCAGAGAGCTCCCAGGCTCAGATCTGGTCTAACCAGAGAGAC
CCAGTACAGGCAAAAAGCAGATCTTGTCTTCTTTGGGAGTGAATTAGCCCTTCCAGTCCCCCCTTTTCTT
TTAAAAAGTGGCTAAGATCTACAGCTGCCTTGTAAGTCATTGGTCTTAAAGGTACCGTAATCTTATCTAG
AACCGGTTCACGGGGAACTCGCCGCAGAGTTAACGCCGGTCGATAAATCTAACACCGTACCGGGAAGAAG
GGGAAGGCCGTCGGGACTGGGACGGCTGCATGATGACTCGGTGCGTTCCAGGGGTGTTTTGTGTCCTTCC
ATGCCAAGAGCGCGGGTTGGTACAGAACCGCGCCCTTTCTCTCCCTCAGCTTTACCCCCTGCCCGGGAAG
CGGCCGCACTTCCCCCGGAGCCTCCGCTTCCGCCCTTGTACAGCTCGTCCATGCCGAGAGTGATCCCGGC
GGCGGTCACGAACTCCAGCAGGACCATGTGATCGCGCTTCTCGTTGGGGTCTTTGCTCAGCTTGGACTGG
GTGCTCAGGTAGTGGTTGTCGGGCAGCAGCACGGGGCCGTCGCCGATGGGGGTGTTCTGCTGGTAGTGGT
CGGCGAGCTGCACGCTGCCGTCCTCGATGTTGTGGCGGATCTTGAAGTTCACCTTGATGCCGTTCTTCTG
CTTGTCGGCCATGATATAGACGTTGTGGCTGTTGTAGTTGTACTCCAGCTTGTGCCCCAGGATGTTGCCG
TCCTCCTTGAAGTCGATGCCCTTCAGCTCGATGCGGTTCACCAGGGTGTCGCCCTCGAACTTCACCTCGG
CGCGGGTCTTGTAGTTGCCGTCGTCCTTGAAGAAGATGGTGCGCTCCTGGACGTAGCCTTCGGGCATGGC
GGACTTGAAGAAGTCGTGCTGCTTCATGTGGTCGGGGTAGCGGCTGAAGCACTGCACGCCGTAGGTCAGG
GTGGTCACGAGGGTGGGCCAGGGCACGGGCAGCTTGCCGGTGGTGCAGATGAACTTCAGGGTCAGCTTGC
CGTAGGTGGCATCGCCCTCGCCCTCGCCGGACACGCTGAACTTGTGGCCGTTTACGTCGCCGTCCAGCTC
GACCAGGATGGGCACCACCCCGGTGAACAGCTCCTCGCCCTTGCTCACCATGGTGGCGACCGGTGGATCC
CGGGCCCGCGGTACCGTCGACTGCAGAATTCGGTTCACTAAACGAGCCCGGTTCACTAAACGAGCTCTGC
TTATATAGACCTCCCACCGTACACGCCTACCGCCCATTTGCGTCAATGGGGCGGAGTTGTTACGACATTT
TGGAAAGTCCCGTTGATTTTGGTGCCAAAACAAACTCCCATTGACGTCAATGGGGTGGAGACTTGGAAAT
CCCCGTGAGTCAAACCGCTATCCACGCCCATTGATGTACTGCCAAAACCGCATCACCATGGTAATAGCGA
TGACTAATACGTAGATGTACTGCCAAGTAGGAAAGTCCCATAAGGTCATGTACTGGGCATAATGCCAGGC
GGGCCATTTACCGTCATTGACGTCAATAGGGGGCGTACTTGGCATATGATACACTTGATGTACTGCCAAG
TGGGCAGTTTACCGTAAATACTCCACCCATTGACGTCAATGGAAAGTCCCTATTGGCGTTACTATGGGAA
CATACGTCATTATTGACGTCAATGGGCGGGGGTCGTTGGGCGGTCAGCCAGGCGGGCCATTTACCGTAAG
TTATGTAACGCGGAACTCCATATATGGGCTATGAACTAATGACCCCGTAATTGATTACTATTAATAACTA
GCACGCGTTCGAAGCTTGAGCTCGGTCCCCTCGGGGTTGGGAGGTGGGTCTGAAACGATAATGGTGAATA
TCCCTGCCTAACTCTATTCACTATAGAAAGTACAGCAAAAACTATTCTTAAACCTACCAAGCCTCCTACT
ATCATTATGAATAATTTTATATACCACAGCCAATTTGTTATGTTAAACCAATTCCACAAACTTGCCCATT
TATCTAATTCCAATAATTCTTGTTCATTCTTTTCTTGCTGGTTTTGCGATTCTTCAATTAAGGAGTGTAT
TAAGCTTGTGTAATTGTTAATTTCTCTGTCCCACTCCATCCAGGTCGTGTGATTCCAAATCTGTTCCAGA
GATTTATTACTCCAACTAGCATTCCAAGGCACAGCAGTGGTGCAAATGAGTTTTCCAGAGCAACCCCAAA
TCCCCAGGAGCTGTTGATCCTTTAGGTATCTTTCCACAGCCAGGATTCTTGCCTGGAGCTGCTTGATGCC
CCAGACTGTGAGTTGCAACAGATGCTGTTGCGCCTCAATAGCCCTCAGCAAATTGTTCTGCTGCTGCACT
ATACCAGACAATAATTGTCTGGCCTGTACCGTCAGCGTCATTGACGCTGCGCCCATAGTGCTTCCTGCTG
CTCCCAAGAACCCAAGGAACAAAGCTCCTATTCCCACTGCTCTTTTTTCTCTCTGCACCACTCTTCTCTT
TGCCTTGGTGGGTGCTACTCCTAATGGTTCAATTTTTACTACTTTATATTTATATAATTCACTTCTCCAA
TTGTCCCTCATATCTCCTCCTTATGGTGTTTTACTAAACTTTTCCATGTTCTAATCCTCATCCTGTCTAC
TTGCCACACAATCATCACCTGCCATCTGTTTTCCATAATCCCTAATGATCTTTGCTTTTCTTCTTGGCAC
TACTTTTATGTCACTATTATCTTGTATTACTACTGCCCCTTCACCTTTCCAGAGGAGCTTTGCTGGTCCT
TTCCAAAGTGGATTTCTGCTGTCCCTGTAATAAACCCGAAAATTTTGAATTTTTGTAATTTGTTTTTGTA
ATTCTTTAGTTTGTATGTCTGTTGCTATTATGTCTACTATTCTTTCCCCTGCACTGTACCCCCCAATCCC
CCCTTTTCTTTTAAAATTGTGGATGAATACTGCCATTTGTACTGCTGTCTTAAGATGTTCAGCCTGATCT
CTTACCTGTCCTATAATTTTCTTTAATTCTTTATTCATAGATTCTACTACTCCTTGACTTTGGGGATTGT
AGGGAATTTCCAGGTCTGAAGATCCTGCTGCTTGCTGTGCTTTTTTCTTACTTTTGTTTTGCTCTTCCTC
TATCTTGTCTAAAGCTTCCTTGGTGTCTTTTATCTCTATCCTTTGATGCACACAATAGAGGGTTGCTACT
GTATTATATAATGATCTAAGTTCTTCTGATCCTGTCTGAAGGGATGGTTGTAGCTGTCCCAGTATTTGTC
TACAGCCTTCTGATGTTTCTAACAGGCCAGTATTAACTGCGAATCGTTCTAGCTCCCTGCTTGCCCATAC
TATATGTTTTAATTTATATTTTTTCTTTCCCCCTGGCCTTAACCGAATTTTTTCCCATCGCGATCTAATT
CTCCCCCGCTTAATACTGACGCTCTCGCACCCATCTCTCTCCTTCTAGCCTCCGCTAGTCAAAATTTTTG
GCGTACTCACCAGTCGCCGCCCCTCGCCTCTTGCCGTGCGCGCTTCAGCAAGCCGAGTCCTGCGTCGAGA
GAGCTCCTCTGGTTTCCCTTTCGCTTTCAAGTCCCTGTTCGGGCGCCACTGCTAGAGATTTTCCACACTG
ACTAAAAGGGTCTGAGGGATCTCTAGTTACCAGAGTCACACAACAGACGGGCACACACTACTTGAAGCAC
TCAAGGCAAGCTTTATTGAGGCTTAAGCAGTGGGTTCCCTAGTTAGCCAGAGAGCTCCCAGGCTCAGATC
TGGTCTAACCAGAGAGACCCAGTACAGGCAAAAAGCAGCTGCTTATATGCAGGATCTGAGGGCTCGCCAC
TCCCCAGTCCCGCCCAGGCCACGCCTCCCATGGTAATAGCGATGACTAATACGTAGATGTACTGCCAAGT
AGGAAAGTCCCATAAGGTCATGTACTGGGCATAATGCCAGGCGGGCCATTTACCGTCATTGACGTCAATA
GGGGGCGTACTTGGCATATGATACACTTGATGTACTGCCAAGTGGGCAGTTTACCGTAAATACTCCACCC
ATTGACGTCAATGGAAAGTCCCTATTGGCGTTACTATGGGAACATACGTCATTATTGACGTCAATGGGCG
GGGGTCGTTGGGCGGTCAGCCAGGCGGGCCATTTACCGTAAGTTATGTAACGCGGAACTCCATATATGGG
CTATGAACTAATGACCCCGTAATTGATTACTATTAATAACTAGTCAATAATCAATGTCGACCCAGGTGGC
ACTTTTCGGGGAAATGTGCGCGGAACCCCTATTTGTTTATTTTTCTAAATACATTCAAATATGTATCCGC
TCATGAGACAATAACCCTGATAAATGCTTCAATAATATTGAAAAAGGAAGAGTATGAGTATTCAACATTT
CCGTGTCGCCCTTATTCCCTTTTTTGCGGCATTTTGCCTTCCTGTTTTTGCTCACCCAGAAACGCTGGTG
AAAGTAAAAGATGCTGAAGATCAGTTGGGTGCACGAGTGGGTTACATCGAACTGGATCTCAACAGCGGTA
AGATCCTTGAGAGTTTTCGCCCCGAAGAACGTTTTCCAATGATGAGCACTTTTAAAGTTCTGCTATGTGG
CGCGGTATTATCCCGTATTGACGCCGGGCAAGAGCAACTCGGTCGCCGCATACACTATTCTCAGAATGAC
TTGGTTGAGTACTCACCAGTCACAGAAAAGCATCTTACGGATGGCATGACAGTAAGAGAATTATGCAGTG
CTGCCATAACCATGAGTGATAACACTGCGGCCAACTTACTTCTGACAACGATCGGAGGACCGAAGGAGCT
AACCGCTTTTTTGCACAACATGGGGGATCATGTAACTCGCCTTGATCGTTGGGAACCGGAGCTGAATGAA
GCCATACCAAACGACGAGCGTGACACCACGATGCCTGTAGCAATGGCAACAACGTTGCGCAAACTATTAA
CTGGCGAACTACTTACTCTAGCTTCCCGGCAACAATTAATAGACTGGATGGAGGCGGATAAAGTTGCAGG
ACCACTTCTGCGCTCGGCCCTTCCGGCTGGCTGGTTTATTGCTGATAAATCTGGAGCCGGTGAGCGTGGG
TCTCGCGGTATCATTGCAGCACTGGGGCCAGATGGTAAGCCCTCCCGTATCGTAGTTATCTACACGACGG
GGAGTCAGGCAACTATGGATGAACGAAATAGACAGATCGCTGAGATAGGTGCCTCACTGATTAAGCATTG
GTAACTGTCAGACCAAGTTTACTCATATATACTTTAGATTGATTTAAAACTTCATTTTTAATTTAAAAGG
ATCTAGGTGAAGATCCTTTTTGATAATCTCATGACCAAAATCCCTTAACGTGAGTTTTCGTTCCACTGAG
CGTCAGACCCCGTAGAAAAGATCAAAGGATCTTCTTGAGATCCTTTTTTTCTGCGCGTAATCTGCTGCTT
GCAAACAAAAAAACCACCGCTACCAGCGGTGGTTTGTTTGCCGGATCAAGAGCTACCAACTCTTTTTCCG
AAGGTAACTGGCTTCAGCAGAGCGCAGATACCAAATACTGTTCTTCTAGTGTAGCCGTAGTTAGGCCACC
ACTTCAAGAACTCTGTAGCACCGCCTACATACCTCGCTCTGCTAATCCTGTTACCAGTGGCTGCTGCCAG
TGGCGATAAGTCGTGTCTTACCGGGTTGGACTCAAGACGATAGTTACCGGATAAGGCGCAGCGGTCGGGC
TGAACGGGGGGTTCGTGCACACAGCCCAGCTTGGAGCGAACGACCTACACCGAACTGAGATACCTACAGC
GTGAGCTATGAGAAAGCGCCACGCTTCCCGAAGGGAGAAAGGCGGACAGGTATCCGGTAAGCGGCAGGGT
CGGAACAGGAGAGCGCACGAGGGAGCTTCCAGGGGGAAACGCCTGGTATCTTTATAGTCCTGTCGGGTTT
CGCCACCTCTGACTTGAGCGTCGATTTTTGTGATGCTCGTCAGGGGGGCGGAGCCTATGGAAAAACGCCA
GCAACGCGGCCTTTTTACGGTTCCTGGCCTTTTGCTGGCCTTTTGCTCACATGTTCTTTCCTGCGTTATC
CCCTGATTCTGTGGATAACCGTATTACCGCCTTTGAGTGAGCTGATACCGCTCGCCGCAGCCGAACGACC
GAGCGCAGCGAGTCAGTGAGCGAGGAAGCGGAAGAGCGCCCAATACGCAAACCGCCTCTCCCCGCGCGTT
GGCCGATTCATTAATGCAGCGGATCCAGACATGATAAGATACATTGATGAGTTTGGACAAACCACAACTA
GAATGCAGTGAAAAAAATGCTTTATTTGTGAAATTTGTGATGCTATTGCTTTATTTGTAACCATTATAAG
CTGCAATAAACAAGTTAGCTTTTTGCAAAAGCCTAGGCCTCCAAAAAAGCCTCCTCACTACTTCTGGAAT
AGCTCAGAGGCCGAGGCGGCCTCGGCCTCTGCATAAATAAAAAAAATTAGTCAGCCATGGGGCGGAGAAT
GGGCGGAACTGGGCGGAGTTAGGGGCGGGATGGGCGGAGTTAGGGGCGGGACTATGGTTGCTGACTAATT
GAGATGCGGATCCGCTGGCACGACAGGTTTCCCGACTGGAAAGCGGGCAGTGAGCGCAACGCAATTAATG
TGAGTTAGCTCACTCATTAGGCACCCCAGGCTTTACACTTTATGCTTCCGGCTCGTATGTTGTGTGGAAT
TGTGAGCGGATAACAATTTCACACAGGAAACAGCTATGACCATGATTACGCCAAGCTTGGGCTGCAGGTC
GAGGGATCTCCATAAGAGAAGAGGGACAGCTATGACTGGGAGTAGTCAGGAGAGGAGGAAAAATCTGGCT
AGTAAAACATGTAAGGAAAATTTTAGGGATGTTAAAGAAAAAAATAACACAAAACAAAATAT
Features (pLannotate 1.2.2; 29 found; start..end, strand, type, name):
    199..254     -  polyA_signal   β-globin poly(A) signal: rabbit β-globin polyadenylation signal (Gil and Proudfoot, 1987)
    340..475     -  LTR            3' LTR (ΔU3) (fragment): self-inactivating 3' long terminal repeat (LTR) from HIV-1
    477..545     -  CDS            nef (fragment): NEF_HV1Z2 - Experimental evidence at protein level: Swiss-Prot protein existence level 1. Extracellular Nef protein targets CD4(+) T-lymphocytes for apoptosis by interacting with CXCR4 surface receptors. From Human immunodeficiency virus type 1 group M subtype D (isolate Z2/CDC-Z34) (HIV-1).
    571..804     -  CDS            GLIS2 (fragment): GLIS2_HUMAN - Also known as NKL. Experimental evidence at protein level: Swiss-Prot protein existence level 1. Can act either as a transcriptional repressor or as a transcriptional activator, depending on the cell context. Acts as a repressor of the Hedgehog signaling pathway (By similarity). Represses the Hedgehog-dependent expression of Wnt4 (By similarity). Necessary to maintain the differentiated epithelial phenotype in renal cells through the inhibition of SNAI1, which itself induces the epithelial-to- mesenchymal transition (By similarity). Represses transcriptional activation mediated b
    805..1521    -  CDS            mEGFP: mEGFP is a basic (constitutively fluorescent) green fluorescent protein published in 2002, derived from Aequorea victoria. It has moderate acid sensitivity.
   1535..1572    -  misc_feature   MCS (fragment): multiple cloning site
   1571..1587    -  promoter       tight TRE promoter (fragment): Tet-responsive promoter PTight, consisting of seven tet operator sequences followed by the minimal CMV promoter
   1603..1806    -  promoter       CMV promoter: human cytomegalovirus (CMV) immediate early promoter
   1807..2110    -  enhancer       CMV enhancer: human cytomegalovirus immediate early enhancer
   2178..2194    -  misc_feature   MCS (fragment): multiple cloning site
   2194..2219    -  CDS            Rev (fragment): human immunodeficiency virus 1 (HIV-1) Rev protein; rev; enhances nuclear export of unspliced and incompletely spliced viral mRNAs
   2596..2829    -  misc_feature   RRE: The Rev response element (RRE) of HIV-1 allows for Rev-dependent mRNA export from the nucleus to the cytoplasm.
   2963..3046    -  CDS            vif (fragment): VIF_HV1BR - Experimental evidence at protein level: Swiss-Prot protein existence level 1. Counteracts the innate antiviral activity of host APOBEC3F and APOBEC3G. Forms a complex with host APOBEC3F and APOBEC3G thus preventing the entry of these lethally hypermutating enzymes into progeny virions. Recruits an active E3 ubiquitin ligase complex composed of elongin BC, CUL5, and RBX2 to induce polyubiquitination of APOBEC3G and APOBEC3F. In turn, they are directed to the 26S proteasome for degradation. Vif interaction with APOBEC3G also blocks its cytidine deaminase activity in a proteasome-inde
   3189..3306    -  misc_feature   cPPT/CTS: central polypurine tract and central termination sequence of HIV-1
   3455..3814    -  CDS            HIV-1 gag (fragment): gag protein from human immunodeficiency virus 1; gag
   3798..3923    -  misc_feature   HIV-1 Ψ: packaging signal of human immunodeficiency virus type 1
   3970..4227    -  LTR            5' LTR (truncated): truncated 5' long terminal repeat (LTR) from HIV-1
   4229..4608    -  enhancer       CMV enhancer: human cytomegalovirus immediate early enhancer
   4639..4743    +  promoter       AmpR promoter: bla
   4744..5604    +  CDS            AmpR: β-lactamase; bla; confers resistance to ampicillin, carbenicillin, and related antibiotics
   5775..6363    +  rep_origin     ori: high-copy-number ColE1/pMB1/pBR322/pUC origin of replication
   6546..6600    +  CDS            lacI (fragment): lac repressor; lacI; The lac repressor binds to the lac operator to inhibit transcription in E. coli. This inhibition can be relieved by adding lactose or isopropyl-β-D-thiogalactopyranoside (IPTG).
   6602..6736    -  polyA_signal   SV40 poly(A) signal: SV40 polyadenylation signal
   6756..6891    -  rep_origin     SV40 ori: SV40 origin of replication
   6915..6937    -  promoter       SV40 promoter (fragment): SV40 enhancer and early promoter
   6944..6983    +  CDS            lacI (fragment): lac repressor; lacI; The lac repressor binds to the lac operator to inhibit transcription in E. coli. This inhibition can be relieved by adding lactose or isopropyl-β-D-thiogalactopyranoside (IPTG).
   6996..7017    +  protein_bind   CAP binding site: CAP binding activates transcription in the presence of cAMP. E. coli catabolite activator protein
   7032..7062    +  promoter       lac promoter: promoter for the E. coli lac operon
   7070..7086    +  protein_bind   lac operator: The lac repressor binds to the lac operator to inhibit transcription in E. coli. This inhibition can be relieved by adding lactose or isopropyl-β-D-thiogalactopyranoside (IPTG). lac repressor encoded by lacI
