[The description below was written by a language model from this plasmid's Addgene catalogue record and pLannotate feature annotations shown in this document.]
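Description:
CL20_mEGFP_FOidr_032 is a mammalian expression plasmid built on the CL20 backbone. The feature table shows this backbone to be an HIV-1-derived, self-inactivating lentiviral transfer vector, although the catalogue lists it only as "Mammalian Expression". It is propagated in E. coli through a high-copy ColE1/pUC-type origin and selected with ampicillin via the β-lactamase gene. The recombination-limiting NEB Stable strain recorded for growth is a common choice for plasmids carrying repeated LTR sequences. The viral portion begins with a CMV enhancer fused to a truncated 5' LTR, which would drive Tat-independent transcription of the vector genome in packaging cells. It continues with the Ψ packaging signal and a partial gag region, the cPPT/CTS, the Rev response element, and a ΔU3 3' LTR followed by a rabbit β-globin polyadenylation signal. An SV40 origin and SV40 poly(A) signal, together with lac promoter/operator remnants, lie in the plasmid backbone. Short annotated fragments such as vif, nef, Rev, lacI and the TRE promoter appear to be residual sequence matches rather than functional parts.

The payload sits between the RRE and the 3' LTR. An internal CMV enhancer/promoter drives monomeric EGFP fused at the N-terminus of FOidr_032. This insert is an unmutated intrinsically disordered region taken from the human oncogenic fusion protein CBFA2T3-GLIS2, and the depositor's comment suggests it spans residues 877–940 of the fusion. The annotation identifies the segment as a GLIS2 fragment directly in frame after mEGFP. No mammalian selection marker is annotated. The construct is intended for expressing the fluorescently tagged IDR in mammalian cells, and the associated publication concerns protein condensate formation, so the mEGFP tag would let the IDR's localisation and behaviour be followed by imaging.
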