Addgene plasmid #244584: CL20_mEGFP_FOidr_032
Purpose: Express mEGFP-tagged intrinsically disordered protein (IDR), FOidr_032, derived from human fusion protein CBFA2T3_GLIS2
Depositing lab: Richard Kriwacki. Depositing organization: St. Jude Children's Research Hospital. Publication: Proteome-wide computational analyses reveal links between protein condensate formation and RNA biology. Maiti S, Tripathi S, Baggett DW, Phillips AH, Park CG, Wang J, Wahiduzzaman, Freyaldenhoven WT, Kinger S, Pioso BJ, Bollinger JC, Somjee R, Lang B, Babu MM, Kriwacki RW. Sci Adv. 2025 Dec 5;11(49):eady1420. doi: 10.1126/sciadv.ady1420. Epub 2025 Dec 3. PubMed 41337585.
Backbone
  Vector backbone: CL20
  Vector type: Mammalian Expression
Growth in bacteria
  Bacterial resistance: Ampicillin, 100 μg/mL
  Growth temperature: 37°C
  Growth strain: NEB Stable
  Copy number: High Copy
Gene/Insert
  Gene/Insert name: FOidr_032
  Species: H. sapiens (human)
  Mutation: Unmutated
  Tag / fusion protein: monomeric EGFP (N terminal on insert)
  Cloning method: Restriction Enzyme; 5′ cloning site Unknown (unknown if destroyed)
Terms and licenses: Academic/Nonprofit Terms; Industry Terms: Not Available to Industry
Depositor comments: CBFA2T3_GLIS2_877_940
How to cite: CL20_mEGFP_FOidr_032 was a gift from Richard Kriwacki (Addgene plasmid # 244584 ; http://n2t.net/addgene:244584 ; RRID:Addgene_244584)
